>Addgene plasmid #58413 | pCMV-HA-mIFITM3-H136T | addgene partial sequence | sequence record 95985 | EBV-rev 5'-GTGGTTTGTCCAAACTCATC-3'
TCTGGATCCCCGCGGCCGCGGTACCTCGAGAGATCTCGGTCGACTTAAGTGGTAAGGTTTTGAGCGTTAA
GAACAATGATGATGACACTAACAATGGTGATAACAACCATCAGGATGCTGAGGACCAAGGTGCTGATGTT
CAGGCACTTAGCAGTGGAGGCGTAGGCCTGGGCTCCAGTCACATCACCCACCATCTTCCGATCCCTAGAC
TTCACGGAGTAGGCATAGGCTATGAAGCCCAGGCAGCAGAAGTTCATGAAGAGTGTATTGAACAGGGACC
AGACCACATGGTCAGGCACCGACACCTCTCTGGGCATGTTGATCACAGTAGTTCTGACAGAAGCCGATCC
GTGCGGTGCCCCCATCTCAGCCACCTCATATTCTTCCTTGATTCTTTCGTAGTTTGGGGGCTGTCCTCCA
CTGGCAGCGGTGATGAAGGCTTGAGAAGTGTGGTTCATGGGAATTCGGGCCTCCATGGCCATAAGAGCGT
AATCTGGAACATCGTATGGGTACATGGTGGGCCCGCGGGTACAATTCCGCAGCTTTTAGAGCAGAAGTAA
CACTTCCGTACAGGCCTAGAAGTAAAGGCAACATCCACTGAGGAGCAGTTCTTTGATTTGCACCACCACC
GGATCCGGGACCTGAAATAAAAGACAAAAAGACTAAACTTACCAGTTAACTTTCTGGTTTTTCAGTTCCT
CTAGTACCGG
