>Addgene plasmid #58413 | pCMV-HA-mIFITM3-H136T | addgene partial sequence | sequence record 95987 | pcDL-F 5'-GTTGCCTTTACTTCTAGGCCT-3'
CGCGGGCCCACCATGTACCCATACGATGTTCCAGATTACGCTCTTATGGCCATGGAGGCCCGAATTCCCA
TGAACCACACTTCTCAAGCCTTCATCACCGCTGCCAGTGGAGGACAGCCCCCAAACTACGAAAGAATCAA
GGAAGAATATGAGGTGGCTGAGATGGGGGCACCGCACGGATCGGCTTCTGTCAGAACTACTGTGATCAAC
ATGCCCAGAGAGGTGTCGGTGCCTGACCATGTGGTCTGGTCCCTGTTCAATACACTCTTCATGAACTTCT
GCTGCCTGGGCTTCATAGCCTATGCCTACTCCGTGAAGTCTAGGGATCGGAAGATGGTGGGTGATGTGAC
TGGAGCCCAGGCCTACGCCTCCACTGCTAAGTGCCTGAACATCAGCACCTTGGTCCTCAGCATCCTGATG
GTTGTTATCACCATTGTTAGTGTCATCATCATTGTTCTTAACGCTCAAAACCTTACCACTTAAGTCGACC
GAGATCTCTCGAGGTACCGCGGCCGCGGGGATCCAGACATGATAAGATACATTGATGAGTTTGGACAAAC
CACAACTAGAATGCAGTGAAAAAAATGCTTTATTTGTGAAATTTGTGATGCTATTGCTTTATTTGTAACC
ATTATAAGCTGCAATAAACAAGTTAACAACAACAATTGCATTCATTTTATGTTTCAGGTTCAGGGGGAGG
TGTGGGAGGTTTTTTC
