[The description below was written by a language model from this plasmid's Addgene catalogue record.]
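Description:
pCMV-HA-mIFITM3-H136T is a mammalian expression plasmid built on the commercial pCMV-HA backbone, with a recorded total size of about 4.2 kb (roughly 3.8 kb of backbone plus a short insert). It is propagated in E. coli as a high-copy plasmid under ampicillin selection. The record does not list a mammalian selection marker, and no feature table is provided, so details such as the bacterial origin or polyadenylation signal are not stated.

The payload is the mouse Ifitm3 coding sequence, encoding interferon-induced transmembrane protein 3, cloned between the EcoRI and SalI sites, both of which remain intact. Transcription is driven by the CMV immediate-early promoter, a strong constitutive promoter in most mammalian cell lines. The backbone supplies an HA epitope fused to the N-terminus of the protein, allowing detection or immunoprecipitation with anti-HA antibodies. The insert carries a single histidine-to-threonine substitution. The plasmid name and purpose statement place it at residue 136, whereas the mutation field says position 236. Given the small insert size, about 400 bp, position 136 appears to be the consistent reading, and the 236 entry is probably a typographical error.

According to the record, the substitution introduces a possible glycosylation site. Engineered sites like this are commonly used as topology reporters, since glycosylation indicates exposure of that region to the ER lumen, although the record does not spell out this rationale. The construct is associated with work on how S-palmitoylation and ubiquitination regulate IFITM3-mediated resistance to influenza virus, and it suits transient expression of the tagged mutant in mammalian cells.
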