Addgene plasmid #58413: pCMV-HA-mIFITM3-H136T
Purpose: Expresses murine IFITM3-H136T with an N-terminal HA tag in mammalian cells (adds a possible glycosylation site)
Depositing lab: Howard Hang & Jacob Yount. Depositing organization: Rockefeller University. Publication: S-palmitoylation and ubiquitination differentially regulate interferon-induced transmembrane protein 3 (IFITM3)-mediated resistance to influenza virus. Yount JS, Karssemeijer RA, Hang HC. J Biol Chem. 2012 Jun 1;287(23):19631-41. doi: 10.1074/jbc.M112.362095. Epub 2012 Apr 17. PubMed 22511783.
Backbone
  Vector backbone: pCMV-HA
  Backbone manufacturer: clontech
  Backbone size w/o insert (bp): 3800
  Total vector size (bp): 4211
  Vector type: Mammalian Expression
Growth in bacteria
  Bacterial resistance: Ampicillin, 100 μg/mL
  Growth temperature: 37°C
  Growth strain: DH5alpha
  Copy number: High Copy
Gene/Insert
  Gene/Insert name: IFITM3
  Species: M. musculus (mouse)
  Mutation: Histidine 236 to Threonine
  Entrez Gene: Ifitm3 (a.k.a. 1110004C05Rik, Cd225, Cdw217, DSPA2b, Fgls, IP15, mil-1)
  Promoter: CMV IE
  Tag / fusion protein: HA (N terminal on backbone)
  Cloning method: Restriction Enzyme; 5′ cloning site EcoRI (not destroyed); 3′ cloning site SalI (not destroyed)
  Sequencing primers: 5′ GATCCGGTACTAGAGGAACTGAAAAAC
Terms and licenses: Academic/Nonprofit Terms; Industry Terms: Not Available to Industry
How to cite: pCMV-HA-mIFITM3-H136T was a gift from Howard Hang & Jacob Yount (Addgene plasmid # 58413 ; http://n2t.net/addgene:58413 ; RRID:Addgene_58413)
